Addgene plasmid #178288: p413TEF1-ATR1(pYL573)
Purpose: Expresses NADPH-cytochrome P450 reductase 1 from A. thaliana (ATR1) in Saccharomyces cerevisiae. Centromeric HIS, PTEF1-ATR1-TCYC1
Depositing lab: Yanran Li. Depositing organization: University of California, Riverside. Publication: Establishment of strigolactone-producing bacterium-yeast consortium. Wu S, Ma X, Zhou A, Valenzuela A, Zhou K, Li Y. Sci Adv. 2021 Sep 17;7(38):eabh4048. doi: 10.1126/sciadv.abh4048. Epub 2021 Sep 17. PubMed 34533983.
Backbone
  Vector backbone: pAG413-ccdB
  Backbone size w/o insert (bp): 6616
  Total vector size (bp): 7697
  Vector type: Yeast Expression
  Selectable markers: HIS3
Growth in bacteria
  Bacterial resistance: Ampicillin, 100 μg/mL
  Growth temperature: 37°C
  Growth strain: DH5alpha
  Copy number: Unknown
Gene/Insert
  Gene/Insert name: ATR1 (alt name: NADPH-cytochrome P450 reductase 1 from A. thaliana)
  Species: A. thaliana
  Insert size (bp): 2079
  GenBank ID: NP_194183.1
  Promoter: TEF1
  Cloning method: Gateway Cloning
  Sequencing primers: 5′ M13 rev; 3′ M13 for
Terms and licenses: Academic/Nonprofit Terms; Industry Terms: Not Available to Industry
How to cite: p413TEF1-ATR1(pYL573) was a gift from Yanran Li (Addgene plasmid # 178288 ; http://n2t.net/addgene:178288 ; RRID:Addgene_178288)
