[The description below was written by a language model from this plasmid's Addgene catalogue record and pLannotate feature annotations shown in this document.]
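Description:
p413TEF1-ATR1(pYL573) is a low-copy yeast expression shuttle plasmid built on the pAG413-ccdB Gateway destination backbone. In Saccharomyces cerevisiae it is maintained through a CEN6/ARS centromeric element, which keeps it at roughly one or a few copies per cell, and it is selected through the HIS3 auxotrophic marker driven by its own promoter. In E. coli it is propagated by a high-copy ColE1/pUC-type origin and selected through the β-lactamase gene, which confers ampicillin resistance. An f1 phage origin and remnants of the lac/lacZα region, with flanking T3 and T7 promoters, are carried over from the parental cloning vector. The catalogue lists a total size of 7,697 bp, while the sequenced record is 7,709 nt, a minor discrepancy.

The payload is the coding sequence for Arabidopsis thaliana ATR1, NADPH-cytochrome P450 reductase 1. It sits between the strong constitutive S. cerevisiae TEF1 promoter and the CYC1 transcription terminator. In the feature table the whole promoter–gene–terminator unit lies between attB1 and attB2 sites. This fits the recorded Gateway cloning method, with the complete expression cassette, rather than the open reading frame alone, having replaced the ccdB counter-selection cassette. No epitope tags or reporters are annotated.

ATR1 transfers electrons from NADPH to microsomal cytochrome P450 enzymes, so the plasmid supplies a plant-type reductase partner to support heterologously expressed plant P450s in yeast. The associated publication describes a strigolactone-producing bacterium–yeast consortium, which suggests a role in reconstituting P450-dependent steps of that pathway in the yeast partner.
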