Features (pLannotate 1.2.2; 23 found; start..end, strand, type, name):
     75..548     -  misc_feature   CEN/ARS (fragment): S. cerevisiae CEN6 centromere fused to an autonomously replicating sequence
    623..714     +  promoter       AmpR promoter: bla
    715..1575    +  CDS            AmpR: β-lactamase; bla; confers resistance to ampicillin, carbenicillin, and related antibiotics
   1746..2334    +  rep_origin     ori: high-copy-number ColE1/pMB1/pBR322/pUC origin of replication
   2517..2609    +  CDS            lacI (fragment): lac repressor; lacI; The lac repressor binds to the lac operator to inhibit transcription in E. coli. This inhibition can be relieved by adding lactose or isopropyl-β-D-thiogalactopyranoside (IPTG).
   2622..2643    +  protein_bind   CAP binding site: CAP binding activates transcription in the presence of cAMP. E. coli catabolite activator protein
   2658..2688    +  promoter       lac promoter: promoter for the E. coli lac operon
   2696..2712    +  protein_bind   lac operator: The lac repressor binds to the lac operator to inhibit transcription in E. coli. This inhibition can be relieved by adding lactose or isopropyl-β-D-thiogalactopyranoside (IPTG). lac repressor encoded by lacI
   2757..2775    +  promoter       T3 promoter: promoter for bacteriophage T3 RNA polymerase
   2806..2830    +  protein_bind   attB1: mutant version of attB; recombination site for the Gateway® BP reaction BP Clonase™
   2836..3234    +  promoter       TEF1 promoter: S. cerevisiae TEF1; promoter for EF-1α
   3251..5326    +  CDS            ATR1: NCPR1_ARATH - Also known as AR1. Experimental evidence at protein level: Swiss-Prot protein existence level 1. This enzyme is required for electron transfer from NADP to cytochrome P450 in microsomes. It can also provide electron transfer to heme oxygenase and cytochrome B5. Reduces a variety of substrates in vitro, such as cytochrome c, feericyanide and dichloroindophenol. From Arabidopsis thaliana (Mouse-ear cress).
   5381..5570    +  terminator     CYC1 terminator: S. cerevisiae CYC1; transcription terminator for CYC1
   5582..5606    -  protein_bind   attB2: mutant version of attB; recombination site for the Gateway® BP reaction BP Clonase™
   5643..5661    -  promoter       T7 promoter: promoter for bacteriophage T7 RNA polymerase
   5669..5824    +  CDS            lacZα (fragment): LacZα fragment of β-galactosidase; lacZ fragment
   5828..6256    +  rep_origin     f1 ori (sequence partly withheld): f1 bacteriophage origin of replication; arrow indicates direction of (+) strand synthesis
   6284..6335    -  misc_feature   bom (fragment): basis of mobility region from pBR322
   6543..7205    -  CDS            HIS3: imidazoleglycerol-phosphate dehydratase, required for histidine biosynthesis; S. cerevisiae HIS3; yeast auxotrophic marker
   7206..7393    -  promoter       HIS3 promoter: S. cerevisiae HIS3
   7443..7523    +  CDS            MRM1 (fragment): MRM1_YEAST - Also known as PET56 From Saccharomyces cerevisiae (strain ATCC 204508 / S288c) (Baker's yeast).
   7524..7573    -  misc_feature   bom (fragment): basis of mobility region from pBR322
   7675..1       -  CDS            rop (fragment) (across the origin): Rop protein, which maintains plasmids at low copy number; rop
>Addgene plasmid #178288 | p413TEF1-ATR1(pYL573) | addgene full sequence | sequence record 364876 | Addgene NGS Result
GACGAAAGGGCCTCGTGATACGCCWATTWKKRTWKSYKMRYRYMWTKMYMMKAAWRGTKYCWYMKGRYSS
WTYKCTTGCCTGTAACTTACACGCGCCTCGTATCTTTTAATGATGGAATAATTTGGGAATTTACTCTGTG
TTTATTTATTTTTATGTTTTGTATTTGGATTTTAGAAAGTAAATAAAGAAGGTAGAAGAGTTACGGAATG
AAGAAAAAAAAATAAACAAAGGTTTAAAAAATTTCAACAAAAAGCGTACTTTACATATATATTTATTAGA
CAAGAAAAGCAGATTAAATAGATATACATTCGATTAACGATAAGTAAAATGTAAAATCACAGGATTTTCG
TGTGTGGTCTTCTACACAGACAAGATGAAACAATTCGGCATTAATACCTGAGAGCAGGAAGAGCAAGATA
AAAGGTAGTATTTGTTGGCGATCCCCCTAGAGTCTTTTACATCTTCGGAAAACAAAAACTATTTTTTCTT
TAATTTCTTTTTTTACTTTCTATTTTTAATTTATATATTTATATTAAAAAATTWAAATWMKARKYRYKTK
TAWRKYACRKGMWRRMRAKSMSYCWRRKRRMMCWTTWYKRKSAWRWSWKYRMSSAACCCCTATTTGTTTA
TTTTTCTAAATACATTCAAATATGTATCCGCTCATGAGACAATAACCCTGATAAATGCTTCAATAATATT
GAAAAAGGAAGAGTATGAGTATTCAACATTTCCGTGTCGCCCTTATTCCCTTTTTTGCGGCATTTTGCCT
TCCTGTTTTTGCTCACCCAGAAACGCTGGTGAAAGTAAAAGATGCTGAAGATCAGTTGGGTGCACGAGTG
GGTTACATCGAACTGGATCTCAACAGCGGTAAGATCCTTGAGAGTTTTCGCCCCGAAGAACGTTTTCCAA
TGATGAGCACTTTTAAAGTTCTGCTATGTGGCGCGGTATTATCCCGTATTGACGCCGGGCAAGAGCAACT
CGGTCGCCGCATACACTATTCTCAGAATGACTTGGTTGAGTACTCACCAGTCACAGAAAAGCATCTTACG
GATGGCATGACAGTAAGAGAATTATGCAGTGCTGCCATAACCATGAGTGATAACACTGCGGCCAACTTAC
TTCTGACAACGATCGGAGGACCGAAGGAGCTAACCGCTTTTTTGCACAACATGGGGGATCATGTAACTCG
CCTTGATCGTTGGGAACCGGAGCTGAATGAAGCCATACCAAACGACGAGCGTGACACCACGATGCCTGTA
GCAATGGCAACAACGTTGCGCAAACTATTAACTGGCGAACTACTTACTCTAGCTTCCCGGCAACAATTAA
TAGACTGGATGGAGGCGGATAAAGTTGCAGGACCACTTCTGCGCTCGGCCCTTCCGGCTGGCTGGTTTAT
TGCTGATAAATCTGGAGCCGGTGAGCGTGGGTCTCGCGGTATCATTGCAGCACTGGGGCCAGATGGTAAG
CCCTCCCGTATCGTAGTTATCTACACGACGGGGAGTCAGGCAACTATGGATGAACGAAATAGACAGATCG
CTGAGATAGGTGCCTCACTGATTAAGCATTGGTAACTGTCAGACCAAGTTTACTCATATATACTTTAGAT
TGATTTAAAACTTCATTTTTAATTTAAAAGGATCTAGGTGAAGATCCTTTTTGATAATCTCATGACCAAA
ATCCCTTAACGTGAGTTTTCGTTCCACTGAGCGTCAGACCCCGTAGAAAAGATCAAAGGATCTTCTTGAG
ATCCTTTTTTTCTGCGCGTAATCTGCTGCTTGCAAACAAAAAAACCACCGCTACCAGCGGTGGTTTGTTT
GCCGGATCAAGAGCTACCAACTCTTTTTCCGAAGGTAACTGGCTTCAGCAGAGCGCAGATACCAAATACT
GTTCTTCTAGTGTAGCCGTAGTTAGGCCACCACTTCAAGAACTCTGTAGCACCGCCTACATACCTCGCTC
TGCTAATCCTGTTACCAGTGGCTGCTGCCAGTGGCGATAAGTCGTGTCTTACCGGGTTGGACTCAAGACG
ATAGTTACCGGATAAGGCGCAGCGGTCGGGCTGAACGGGGGGTTCGTGCACACAGCCCAGCTTGGAGCGA
ACGACCTACACCGAACTGAGATACCTACAGCGTGAGCTATGAGAAAGCGCCACGCTTCCCGAAGGGAGAA
AGGCGGACAGGTATCCGGTAAGCGGCAGGGTCGGAACAGGAGAGCGCACGAGGGAGCTTCCAGGGGGAAA
CGCCTGGTATCTTTATAGTCCTGTCGGGTTTCGCCACCTCTGACTTGAGCGTCGATTTTTGTGATGCTCG
TCAGGGGGGCGGAGCCTATGGAAAAACGCCAGCAACGCGGCCTTTTTACGGTTCCTGGCCTTTTGCTGGC
CTTTTGCTCACATGTTCTTTCCTGCGTTATCCCCTGATTCTGTGGATAACCGTATTACCGCCTTTGAGTG
AGCTGATACCGCTCGCCGCAGCCGAACGACCGAGCGCAGCGAGTCAGTGAGCGAGGAAGCGGAAGAGCGC
CCAATACGCAAACCGCCTCTCCCCGCGCGTTGGCCGATTCATTAATGCAGCTGGCACGACAGGTTTCCCG
ACTGGAAAGCGGGCAGTGAGCGCAACGCAATTAATGTGAGTTAGCTCACTCATTAGGCACCCCAGGCTTT
ACACTTTATGCTTCCGGCTCGTATGTTGTGTGGAATTGTGAGCGGATAACAATTTCACACAGGAAACAGC
TATGACCATGATTACGCCAAGCGCGCAATTAACCCTCACTAAAGGGAACAAAAGCTGGAGCTCCCGCGGC
CCATCACAAGTTTGTACAAAAAAGCAGGCTATATGCATAGCTTCAAAATGTCTCTACTCCTTTTTTACTC
TTCCAGATTTTCTCGGACTCCGCGCATCGCCGTACCACTTCAAAACACCCAAGCACAGCATACTAAATTT
CCCCTCTTTCTTCCTCTAGGGTGTCGTTAATTACCCGTACTAAAGGTTTGGAAAAGAAAAAAGAGACCGC
CTCGTTTCTTTTTCTTCGTCGAAAAAGGCAATAAAAATTTTTATCACGTTTCTTTTTCTTGAAAATTTTT
TTTTTGATTTTTTTCTCTTTCGATGACCTCCCATTGATATTTAAGTTAATAAACGGTCTTCAATTTCTCA
AGTTTCAGTTTCATTTTTCTTGTTCTATTACAACTTTTTTTACTTCTTGCTCATTAGAAAGAAAGCATAG
CAATCTAATCTAAGTTTTCCTAGGTATACAATGACTTCTGCCTTGTATGCCTCTGATTTGTTCAAGCAAT
TGAAGTCCATTATGGGCACCGATTCTTTGTCTGATGATGTTGTTTTGGTTATCGCTACTACCTCTTTGGC
TTTGGTTGCTGGTTTTGTTGTTCTGTTGTGGAAAAGGACTACCGCTGATAGATCTGGTGAATTGAAACCA
TTGATGATCCCCAAATCTTTGATGGCCAAAGATGAAGATGATGACTTGGACTTAGGTTCTGGTAAGACTA
GAGTTTCCATTTTCTTCGGTACTCAAACTGGTACTGCTGAAGGTTTTGCTAAAGCTTTGTCCGAAGAAAT
CAAGGCCAGATACGAAAAAGCTGCCGTTAAGGTTATTGATTTGGATGATTATGCTGCCGATGACGACCAA
TACGAAGAAAAGTTGAAGAAAGAAACCTTGGCCTTCTTCTGTGTTGCTACTTATGGTGATGGTGAACCTA
CTGATAATGCTGCTAGATTTTACAAGTGGTTCACCGAAGAGAACGAAAGAGATATCAAGTTGCAACAATT
GGCCTACGGTGTTTTTGCTTTGGGTAATAGACAATACGAGCACTTCAACAAGATCGGTATCGTTTTGGAT
GAAGAGTTGTGTAAAAAGGGTGCCAAGAGATTGATTGAAGTTGGTTTGGGTGATGATGACCAGTCTATCG
AAGATGATTTTAACGCCTGGAAAGAATCCTTGTGGTCTGAATTGGATAAGTTGTTGAAGGACGAAGATGA
CAAATCTGTTGCTACACCATACACTGCTGTTATTCCAGAGTATAGAGTTGTTACTCACGATCCAAGATTC
ACGACTCAAAAGTCTATGGAATCTAACGTTGCTAACGGTAACACCACCATCGATATTCATCATCCATGTA
GAGTTGATGTCGCCGTCCAAAAAGAATTGCATACTCATGAATCCGACAGATCCTGCATTCATTTGGAATT
CGATATTTCCAGAACCGGTATTACTTACGAAACCGGTGATCATGTTGGTGTTTACGCTGAAAATCACGTT
GAAATCGTTGAAGAAGCCGGTAAGTTGTTAGGTCATTCATTGGATTTGGTGTTCTCCATTCATGCCGACA
AAGAAGATGGTTCTCCTTTGGAATCTGCTGTTCCACCACCATTTCCAGGTCCATGTACTTTAGGTACTGG
TTTGGCTAGATATGCTGACTTGTTGAATCCACCAAGAAAGTCTGCTTTAGTTGCTTTGGCTGCTTATGCT
ACTGAACCATCTGAAGCCGAAAAATTGAAACATTTGACTTCCCCAGATGGTAAGGACGAATATTCTCAAT
GGATAGTTGCCTCTCAGAGGTCTTTGTTGGAAGTTATGGCTGCTTTTCCATCTGCTAAACCACCATTGGG
TGTTTTTTTTGCTGCTATTGCTCCAAGATTGCAACCTAGGTATTACTCCATTTCTTCATCACCAAGATTG
GCCCCATCTAGAGTTCATGTTACATCTGCTTTGGTTTATGGTCCAACTCCAACTGGTAGAATTCATAAGG
GTGTTTGTTCTACCTGGATGAAGAACGCTGTTCCAGCTGAAAAATCTCATGAATGTTCTGGTGCCCCAAT
TTTCATTAGAGCTTCTAATTTCAAGCTGCCAAGCAATCCATCTACTCCAATAGTTATGGTTGGTCCAGGT
ACAGGTTTAGCTCCTTTTAGAGGTTTCCTACAAGAAAGGATGGCCTTGAAAGAGGATGGCGAAGAATTGG
GTTCTTCCTTGTTGTTTTTTGGTTGCAGAAACAGACAGATGGATTTCATCTATGAGGACGAGTTGAACAA
CTTCGTTGATCAAGGTGTTATCTCCGAATTGATTATGGCCTTTTCTAGAGAAGGTGCCCAGAAAGAATAT
GTCCAACATAAGATGATGGAAAAAGCCGCTCAAGTTTGGGACCTAATCAAAGAAGAAGGATACTTGTACG
TTTGCGGTGATGCTAAAGGTATGGCTAGAGATGTTCATAGAACATTGCATACCATCGTCCAAGAACAAGA
AGGTGTTTCATCTTCTGAAGCTGAAGCTATCGTTAAGAAGTTGCAAACTGAAGGTAGATACTTGAGAGAT
GTCTGGTGACTCGAGTCATGTATTAGTTATGTCACGCTTACATTCACGCCCTCCCCCCACATCCGCTCTA
ACCGAAAAGGAAGGAGTTAGACAACCTGAAGTCTAGGTCCCTATTTATTTTTTTATAGTTATGTTAGTAT
TAAGAACGTTATTTATATTTCAAATTTTTCTTTTTTTTCTGTACAGACGCGTGTACGCATGTAACATTAT
ACTGAAAACCTTGCTTGAGAAGGTTTTGGGACGCTCGAAGGCTTTAATTTGACCCAGCTTTCTTGTACAA
AGTGGTGATGGGGCGGCCGCGTTTAAACGGTACCCAATTCGCCCTATAGTGAGTCGTATTACGCGCGCTC
ACTGGCCGTCGTTTTACAACGTCGTGACTGGGAAAACCCTGGCGTTACCCAACTTAATCGCCTTGCAGCA
CATCCCCCTTTCGCCAGCTGGCGTAATAGCGAAGAGGCCCGCACCGATCGCCCTTCCCAACAGTTGCGCA
GCCTGAATGGCGAATGG
[124 nt withheld, positions 5828-5951]
C
[91 nt withheld, positions 5953-6043]
A
[49 nt withheld, positions 6045-6093]
CCTTTGACGTTGGAGTCCACGTTCTTT
[37 nt withheld, positions 6121-6157]
ACCCTATCTCGGTCTATTCTTTTGATTTATAAGGGATTTTGCCGATTTCGGCCTATTGGTTAAAAAATGA
GCTGATTTAACAAAAATTTAACGCGAATTTTAACAAAATATTAACGCTTACAATTTCCTGATGCGGTATT
TTCTCCTTACGCATCTGTGCGGTATTTCACACCGCATAGATCCGTCGAGTTCAAGAGAAAAAAAAAGAAA
AAGCAAAAAGAAAAAAGGAAAGCGCGCCTCGTTCAGAATGACACGTATAGAATGATGCATTACCTTGTCA
TCTTCAGTATCATACTGTTCGTATACATACTTACTGACATTCATAGGTATACATATATACACATGTATAT
ATATCGTATGCTGCAGCTTTAAATAATCGGTGTCACTACATAAGAACACCTTTGGTGGAGGGAACATCGT
TGGTACCATTGGGCGAGGTGGCTTCTCTTATGGCAACCGCAAGAGCCTTGAACGCACTCTCACTACGGTG
ATGATCATTCTTGCCTCGCAGACAATCAACGTGGAGGGTAATTCTGCTAGCCTCTGCAAAGCTTTCAAGA
AAATGCGGGATCATCTCGCAAGAGAGATCTCCTACTTTCTCCCTTTGCAAACCAAGTTCGACAACTGCGT
ACGGCCTGTTCGAAAGATCTACCACCGCTCTGGAAAGTGCCTCATCCAAAGGCGCAAATCCTGATCCAAA
CCTTTTTACTCCACGCACGGCCCCTAGGGCCTCTTTAAAAGCTTGACCGAGAGCAATCCCGCAGTCTTCA
GTGGTGTGATGGTCGTCTATGTGTAAGTCACCAATGCACTCAACGATTAGCGACCAGCCGGAATGCTTGG
CCAGAGCATGTATCATATGGTCCAGAAACCCTATACCTGTGTGGACGTTAATCACTTGCGATTGTGTGGC
CTGTTCTGCTACTGCTTCTGCCTCTTTTTCTGGGAAGATCGAGTGCTCTATCGCTAGGGGACCACCCTTT
AAAGAGATCGCAATCTGAATCTTGGTTTCATTTGTAATACGCTTTACTAGGGCTTTCTGCTCTGTCATCT
TTGCCTTCGTTTATCTTGCCTGCTCATTTTTTAGTATATTCTTCGAAGAAATCACATTACTTTATATAAT
GTATAATTCATTATGTGATAATGCCAATCGCTAAGAAAAAAAAAGAGTCATCCGCTAGGTGGAAAAAAAA
AAATGAAAATCATTACCGAGGCATAAAAAAATATAGAGTGTACTAGAGGAGGCCAAGAGTAATAGAAAAA
GAAAATTGCGGGAAAGGACTGTGTTATGACTTCCCTGACTAATGCCGTGTTCAAACGATACCTGGCAGTG
ACTCCTAGCGCTCACCAAGCTCTTAAAACGGGAATTTATGGTGCACTCTCAGTACAATCTGCTCTGATGC
CGCATAGTTAAGCCAGCCCCGACACCCGCCAACACCCGCTGACGCGCCCTGACGGGCTTGTCTGCTCCCG
GCATCCGCTTACAGACAAGCTGTGACCGTCTCCGGGAGCTGCATGTGTCAGAGGTTTTCACCGTCATCAC
CGAAACGCGCGA
